>Addgene plasmid #124921 | pTagGFP2-N SIN1 deltaCRIM | depositor full sequence | sequence record 238752 | Full Sequence
TAGTTATTAATAGTAATCAATTACGGGGTCATTAGTTCATAGCCCATATATGGAGTTCCGCGTTACATAA
CTTACGGTAAATGGCCCGCCTGGCTGACCGCCCAACGACCCCCGCCCATTGACGTCAATAATGACGTATG
TTCCCATAGTAACGCCAATAGGGACTTTCCATTGACGTCAATGGGTGGAGTATTTACGGTAAACTGCCCA
CTTGGCAGTACATCAAGTGTATCATATGCCAAGTACGCCCCCTATTGACGTCAATGACGGTAAATGGCCC
GCCTGGCATTATGCCCAGTACATGACCTTATGGGACTTTCCTACTTGGCAGTACATCTACGTATTAGTCA
TCGCTATTACCATGGTGATGCGGTTTTGGCAGTACATCAATGGGCGTGGATAGCGGTTTGACTCACGGGG
ATTTCCAAGTCTCCACCCCATTGACGTCAATGGGAGTTTGTTTTGGCACCAAAATCAACGGGACTTTCCA
AAATGTCGTAACAACTCCGCCCCATTGACGCAAATGGGCGGTAGGCGTGTACGGTGGGAGGTCTATATAA
GCAGAGCTGGTTTAGTGAACCGTCAGATCCGCTAGCGCTACCGGACTCAGATCTCGAGCTCAAGCTTGCC
ACCATGGCCTTCTTGGACAATCCAACTATCATTCTAGCTCATATTCGACAGTCACATGTGACCAGTGATG
ACACGGGAATGTGTGAGATGGTTCTCATTGATCATGATGTTGACCTAGAGAAGATTCATCCTCCTTCAAT
GCCTGGAGACAGTGGGTCAGAAATTCAGGGAAGCAATGGTGAGACTCAGGGCTATGTATATGCTCAGTCT
GTCGATATTACCTCAAGTTGGGACTTTGGTATTAGAAGACGCTCAAACACAGCTCAAAGATTAGAACGAC
TCCGAAAAGAGAGACAAAACCAGATCAAATGCAAAAATATTCAGTGGAAAGAAAGAAATTCTAAGCAATC
AGCCCAGGAGTTAAAGTCACTGTTTGAAAAAAAATCTCTCAAAGAGAAGCCTCCAATTTCTGGGAAGTAC
TCATCTCCTGGTCTGACATCCAAAGAGTCACTCTTTGTTCGAATAAATGCTGCTCATGGATTCTCCCTTA
TTCAGGTGGACAACACAAAGGTTACCATGAAGGAAATCTTACTGAAGGCAGTGAAGCGAAGAAAAGGATC
CCAGAAAGTTTCAGGCCCTCAGTACCGCCTGGAGAAGCAGAGCGAGCCCAATGTCGCCGTTGACCTGGAC
AGCACTTTGGAGAGCCAGAGCGCATGGGAGTTCTGCCTGGTCCGCGAGAACAGTTCAAGGGCAGACGGGG
TTTTTGAGGAGGATTCGCAAATTGACATAGCCACAGTACAGGATATGCTTAGCAGCCACCATTACAAGTC
ATTCAAAGTCAGCATGATCCACAGACTGCGATTCACAACCGACGTACAGCTAGGTATCTCTGGAGACAAA
GTAGAGATAGACCCTGTTACGAATCAGAAAGCCAGCACTAAGTTTTGGATTAAGCAGAAACCCATCTCAA
TCGATTCCGACCTGCTCTGTGCCTGTGACCTTGCTGAAGAGAAAAGCCCCAGTCACGCAATATTTAAACT
CACGTATCTAAGCAATCACGACTATAAACACCTCTACTTTGAATCGGACGCTGCTACCGTCAATGAAATT
GTGCTCAAGGTTAACTACATCCTGGAATCGCGAGCTAGCACTGCCCGGGCTGACTACTTTGCTCAAAAAC
AAAGAAAACTGAACAGACGTACGAGCTTCAGCTTCCAGAAGGAGAAGAAATCCGGGCAGCAGGTACCGCG
GGCCCGGGATCCACCGGTCGCCACCATGAGCGGGGGCGAGGAGCTGTTCGCCGGCATCGTGCCCGTGCTG
ATCGAGCTGGACGGCGACGTGCACGGCCACAAGTTCAGCGTGCGCGGCGAGGGCGAGGGCGACGCCGACT
ACGGCAAGCTGGAGATCAAGTTCATCTGCACCACCGGCAAGCTGCCCGTGCCCTGGCCCACCCTGGTGAC
CACCCTCTGCTACGGCATCCAGTGCTTCGCCCGCTACCCCGAGCACATGAAGATGAACGACTTCTTCAAG
AGCGCCATGCCCGAGGGCTACATCCAGGAGCGCACCATCCAGTTCCAGGACGACGGCAAGTACAAGACCC
GCGGCGAGGTGAAGTTCGAGGGCGACACCCTGGTGAACCGCATCGAGCTGAAGGGCAAGGACTTCAAGGA
GGACGGCAACATCCTGGGCCACAAGCTGGAGTACAGCTTCAACAGCCACAACGTGTACATCCGCCCCGAC
AAGGCCAACAACGGCCTGGAGGCTAACTTCAAGACCCGCCACAACATCGAGGGCGGCGGCGTGCAGCTGG
CCGACCACTACCAGACCAACGTGCCCCTGGGCGACGGCCCCGTGCTGATCCCCATCAACCACTACCTGAG
CACTCAGACCAAGATCAGCAAGGACCGCAACGAGGCCCGCGACCACATGGTGCTCCTGGAGTCCTTCAGC
GCCTGCTGCCACACCCACGGCATGGACGAGCTGTACAGGTAAGCGGCCGCGACTCTAGATCATAATCAGC
CATACCACATTTGTAGAGGTTTTACTTGCTTTAAAAAACCTCCCACACCTCCCCCTGAACCTGAAACATA
AAATGAATGCAATTGTTGTTGTTAACTTGTTTATTGCAGCTTATAATGGTTACAAATAAAGCAATAGCAT
CACAAATTTCACAAATAAAGCATTTTTTTCACTGCATTCTAGTTGTGGTTTGTCCAAACTCATCAATGTA
TCTTAAGGCGTAAATTGTAAGCGTTAATATTTTGTTAAAATTCGCGTTAAATTTTTGTTAAATCAGCTCA
TTTTTTAACCAATAGGCCGAAATCGGCAAAATCCCTTATAAATCAAAAGAATAGACCGAGATAGGGT
[37 nt withheld, positions 2938-2974]
AAAGAACGTGGACTCCAACGTCAAAGG
[49 nt withheld, positions 3002-3050]
T
[91 nt withheld, positions 3052-3142]
G
[124 nt withheld, positions 3144-3267]
CAGGTGGCACTTTTCGGGGAAATGTGCGCGGAACCCCTATTTGTTTATTTTTCTAAATACATTCAAATAT
GTATCCGCTCATGAGACAATAACCCTGATAAATGCTTCAATAATATTGAAAAAGGAAGAGTCCTGAGGCG
GAAAGAACCAGCTGTGGAATGTGTGTCAGTTAGGGTGTGGAAAGTCCCCAGGCTCCCCAGCAGGCAGAAG
TATGCAAAGCATGCATCTCAATTAGTCAGCAACCAGGTGTGGAAAGTCCCCAGGCTCCCCAGCAGGCAGA
AGTATGCAAAGCATGCATCTCAATTAGTCAGCAACCATAGTCCCGCCCCTAACTCCGCCCATCCCGCCCC
TAACTCCGCCCAGTTCCGCCCATTCTCCGCCCCATGGCTGACTAATTTTTTTTATTTATGCAGAGGCCGA
GGCCGCCTCGGCCTCTGAGCTATTCCAGAAGTAGTGAGGAGGCTTTTTTGGAGGCCTAGGCTTTTGCAAA
GATCGATCAAGAGACAGGATGAGGATCGTTTCGCATGATTGAACAAGATGGATTGCACGCAGGTTCTCCG
GCCGCTTGGGTGGAGAGGCTATTCGGCTATGACTGGGCACAACAGACAATCGGCTGCTCTGATGCCGCCG
TGTTCCGGCTGTCAGCGCAGGGGCGCCCGGTTCTTTTTGTCAAGACCGACCTGTCCGGTGCCCTGAATGA
ACTGCAAGACGAGGCAGCGCGGCTATCGTGGCTGGCCACGACGGGCGTTCCTTGCGCAGCTGTGCTCGAC
GTTGTCACTGAAGCGGGAAGGGACTGGCTGCTATTGGGCGAAGTGCCGGGGCAGGATCTCCTGTCATCTC
ACCTTGCTCCTGCCGAGAAAGTATCCATCATGGCTGATGCAATGCGGCGGCTGCATACGCTTGATCCGGC
TACCTGCCCATTCGACCACCAAGCGAAACATCGCATCGAGCGAGCACGTACTCGGATGGAAGCCGGTCTT
GTCGATCAGGATGATCTGGACGAAGAGCATCAGGGGCTCGCGCCAGCCGAACTGTTCGCCAGGCTCAAGG
CGAGCATGCCCGACGGCGAGGATCTCGTCGTGACCCATGGCGATGCCTGCTTGCCGAATATCATGGTGGA
AAATGGCCGCTTTTCTGGATTCATCGACTGTGGCCGGCTGGGTGTGGCGGACCGCTATCAGGACATAGCG
TTGGCTACCCGTGATATTGCTGAAGAGCTTGGCGGCGAATGGGCTGACCGCTTCCTCGTGCTTTACGGTA
TCGCCGCTCCCGATTCGCAGCGCATCGCCTTCTATCGCCTTCTTGACGAGTTCTTCTGAGCGGGACTCTG
GGGTTCGAAATGACCGACCAAGCGACGCCCAACCTGCCATCACGAGATTTCGATTCCACCGCCGCCTTCT
ATGAAAGGTTGGGCTTCGGAATCGTTTTCCGGGACGCCGGCTGGATGATCCTCCAGCGCGGGGATCTCAT
GCTGGAGTTCTTCGCCCACCCTAGGGGGAGGCTAACTGAAACACGGAAGGAGACAATACCGGAAGGAACC
CGCGCTATGACGGCAATAAAAAGACAGAATAAAACGCACGGTGTTGGGTCGTTTGTTCATAAACGCGGGG
TTCGGTCCCAGGGCTGGCACTCTGTCGATACCCCACCGAGACCCCATTGGGGCCAATACGCCCGCGTTTC
TTCCTTTTCCCCACCCCACCCCCCAAGTTCGGGTGAAGGCCCAGGGCTCGCAGCCAACGTCGGGGCGGCA
GGCCCTGCCATAGCCTCAGGTTACTCATATATACTTTAGATTGATTTAAAACTTCATTTTTAATTTAAAA
GGATCTAGGTGAAGATCCTTTTTGATAATCTCATGACCAAAATCCCTTAACGTGAGTTTTCGTTCCACTG
AGCGTCAGACCCCGTAGAAAAGATCAAAGGATCTTCTTGAGATCCTTTTTTTCTGCGCGTAATCTGCTGC
TTGCAAACAAAAAAACCACCGCTACCAGCGGTGGTTTGTTTGCCGGATCAAGAGCTACCAACTCTTTTTC
CGAAGGTAACTGGCTTCAGCAGAGCGCAGATACCAAATACTGTCCTTCTAGTGTAGCCGTAGTTAGGCCA
CCACTTCAAGAACTCTGTAGCACCGCCTACATACCTCGCTCTGCTAATCCTGTTACCAGTGGCTGCTGCC
AGTGGCGATAAGTCGTGTCTTACCGGGTTGGACTCAAGACGATAGTTACCGGATAAGGCGCAGCGGTCGG
GCTGAACGGGGGGTTCGTGCACACAGCCCAGCTTGGAGCGAACGACCTACACCGAACTGAGATACCTACA
GCGTGAGCTATGAGAAAGCGCCACGCTTCCCGAAGGGAGAAAGGCGGACAGGTATCCGGTAAGCGGCAGG
GTCGGAACAGGAGAGCGCACGAGGGAGCTTCCAGGGGGAAACGCCTGGTATCTTTATAGTCCTGTCGGGT
TTCGCCACCTCTGACTTGAGCGTCGATTTTTGTGATGCTCGTCAGGGGGGCGGAGCCTATGGAAAAACGC
CAGCAACGCGGCCTTTTTACGGTTCCTGGCCTTTTGCTGGCCTTTTGCTCACATGTTCTTTCCTGCGTTA
TCCCCTGATTCTGTGGATAACCGTATTACCGCCATGCAT
Features (pLannotate 1.2.2; 16 found; start..end, strand, type, name):
     61..364     +  enhancer       CMV enhancer: human cytomegalovirus immediate early enhancer
    365..568     +  promoter       CMV promoter: human cytomegalovirus (CMV) immediate early promoter
    591..627     +  misc_feature   MCS (fragment): multiple cloning site
    634..1812    +  CDS            MAPKAP1 (fragment): SIN1_HUMAN - Also known as MIP1, SIN1. Experimental evidence at protein level: Swiss-Prot protein existence level 1. Subunit of mTORC2, which regulates cell growth and survival in response to hormonal signals. mTORC2 is activated by growth factors, but, in contrast to mTORC1, seems to be nutrient-insensitive. mTORC2 seems to function upstream of Rho GTPases to regulate the actin cytoskeleton, probably by activating one or more Rho-type guanine nucleotide exchange factors. mTORC2 promotes the serum-induced formation of stress-fibers or F-actin. mTORC2 plays a critical role in AKT1 'Ser-473' pho
   1812..1838    +  misc_feature   MCS (fragment): multiple cloning site
   1846..2562    +  CDS            TagGFP2: monomeric green fluorescent protein, also known as mTagGFP mammalian codon-optimized
   2578..2661    +  CDS            large T antigen (fragment): large T antigen from SV40 (simian virus 40)
   2684..2805    +  polyA_signal   SV40 poly(A) signal: SV40 polyadenylation signal
   2839..3267    -  rep_origin     f1 ori (sequence partly withheld): f1 bacteriophage origin of replication; arrow indicates direction of (+) strand synthesis
   3294..3398    +  promoter       AmpR promoter: bla
   3400..3757    +  promoter       SV40 promoter: SV40 enhancer and early promoter
   3792..4586    +  CDS            NeoR/KanR: aminoglycoside phosphotransferase from Tn5; aph(3')-II (or nptII); confers resistance to neomycin, kanamycin, and G418 (Geneticin®)
   4607..4759    +  CDS            ble (fragment): BLE_KLEPN - Experimental evidence at protein level: Swiss-Prot protein existence level 1. Binding protein with a strong affinity to the bleomycin family of antibiotics. Binds to CL990; an antimitotic-antibiotic compound. From Klebsiella pneumoniae.
   4818..4865    +  polyA_signal   HSV TK poly(A) signal: herpes simplex virus thymidine kinase polyadenylation signal (Cole and Stacy, 1985)
   4956..4972    -  polyA_signal   bGH poly(A) signal (fragment): bovine growth hormone polyadenylation signal
   5194..5782    +  rep_origin     ori: high-copy-number ColE1/pMB1/pBR322/pUC origin of replication
