>Addgene plasmid #124921 | pTagGFP2-N SIN1 deltaCRIM | addgene full sequence | sequence record 244576 | Addgene NGS Result
ATAACCGTATTACCGCCATGCATTAGTTATTAATAGTAATCAATTACGGGGTCATTAGTTCATAGCCCAT
ATATGGAGTTCCGCGTTACATAACTTACGGTAAATGGCCCGCCTGGCTGACCGCCCAACGACCCCCGCCC
ATTGACGTCAATAATGACGTATGTTCCCATAGTAACGCCAATAGGGACTTTCCATTGACGTCAATGGGTG
GAGTATTTACGGTAAACTGCCCACTTGGCAGTACATCAAGTGTATCATATGCCAAGTACGCCCCCTATTG
ACGTCAATGACGGTAAATGGCCCGCCTGGCATTATGCCCAGTACATGACCTTATGGGACTTTCCTACTTG
GCAGTACATCTACGTATTAGTCATCGCTATTACCATGGTGATGCGGTTTTGGCAGTACATCAATGGGCGT
GGATAGCGGTTTGACTCACGGGGATTTCCAAGTCTCCACCCCATTGACGTCAATGGGAGTTTGTTTTGGC
ACCAAAATCAACGGGACTTTCCAAAATGTCGTAACAACTCCGCCCCATTGACGCAAATGGGCGGTAGGCG
TGTACGGTGGGAGGTCTATATAAGCAGAGCTGGTTTAGTGAACCGTCAGATCCGCTAGCGCTACCGGACT
CAGATCTCGAGCTCAAGCTTGCCACCATGGCCTTCTTGGACAATCCAACTATCATTCTAGCTCATATTCG
ACAGTCACATGTGACCAGTGATGACACGGGAATGTGTGAGATGGTTCTCATTGATCATGATGTTGACCTA
GAGAAGATTCATCCTCCTTCAATGCCTGGAGACAGTGGGTCAGAAATTCAGGGAAGCAATGGTGAGACTC
AGGGCTATGTATATGCTCAGTCTGTCGATATTACCTCAAGTTGGGACTTTGGTATTAGAAGACGCTCAAA
CACAGCTCAAAGATTAGAACGACTCCGAAAAGAGAGACAAAACCAGATCAAATGCAAAAATATTCAGTGG
AAAGAAAGAAATTCTAAGCAATCAGCCCAGGAGTTAAAGTCACTGTTTGAAAAAAAATCTCTCAAAGAGA
AGCCTCCAATTTCTGGGAAGTACTCATCTCCTGGTCTGACATCCAAAGAGTCACTCTTTGTTCGAATAAA
TGCTGCTCATGGATTCTCCCTTATTCAGGTGGACAACACAAAGGTTACCATGAAGGAAATCTTACTGAAG
GCAGTGAAGCGAAGAAAAGGATCCCAGAAAGTTTCAGGCCCTCAGTACCGCCTGGAGAAGCAGAGCGAGC
CCAATGTCGCCGTTGACCTGGACAGCACTTTGGAGAGCCAGAGCGCATGGGAGTTCTGCCTGGTCCGCGA
GAACAGTTCAAGGGCAGACGGGGTTTTTGAGGAGGATTCGCAAATTGACATAGCCACAGTACAGGATATG
CTTAGCAGCCACCATTACAAGTCATTCAAAGTCAGCATGATCCACAGACTGCGATTCACAACCGACGTAC
AGCTAGGTATCTCTGGAGACAAAGTAGAGATAGACCCTGTTACGAATCAGAAAGCCAGCACTAAGTTTTG
GATTAAGCAGAAACCCATCTCAATCGATTCCGACCTGCTCTGTGCCTGTGACCTTGCTGAAGAGAAAAGC
CCCAGTCACGCAATATTTAAACTCACGTATCTAAGCAATCACGACTATAAACACCTCTACTTTGAATCGG
ACGCTGCTACCGTCAATGAAATTGTGCTCAAGGTTAACTACATCCTGGAATCGCGAGCTAGCACTGCCCG
GGCTGACTACTTTGCTCAAAAACAAAGAAAACTGAACAGACGTACGAGCTTCAGCTTCCAGAAGGAGAAG
AAATCCGGGCAGCAGGTACCGCGGGCCCGGGATCCACCGGTCGCCACCATGAGCGGGGGCGAGGAGCTGT
TCGCCGGCATCGTGCCCGTGCTGATCGAGCTGGACGGCGACGTGCACGGCCACAAGTTCAGCGTGCGCGG
CGAGGGCGAGGGCGACGCCGACTACGGCAAGCTGGAGATCAAGTTCATCTGCACCACCGGCAAGCTGCCC
GTGCCCTGGCCCACCCTGGTGACCACCCTCTGCTACGGCATCCAGTGCTTCGCCCGCTACCCCGAGCACA
TGAAGATGAACGACTTCTTCAAGAGCGCCATGCCCGAGGGCTACATCCAGGAGCGCACCATCCAGTTCCA
GGACGACGGCAAGTACAAGACCCGCGGCGAGGTGAAGTTCGAGGGCGACACCCTGGTGAACCGCATCGAG
CTGAAGGGCAAGGACTTCAAGGAGGACGGCAACATCCTGGGCCACAAGCTGGAGTACAGCTTCAACAGCC
ACAACGTGTACATCCGCCCCGACAAGGCCAACAACGGCCTGGAGGCTAACTTCAAGACCCGCCACAACAT
CGAGGGCGGCGGCGTGCAGCTGGCCGACCACTACCAGACCAACGTGCCCCTGGGCGACGGCCCCGTGCTG
ATCCCCATCAACCACTACCTGAGCACTCAGACCAAGATCAGCAAGGACCGCAACGAGGCCCGCGACCACA
TGGTGCTCCTGGAGTCCTTCAGCGCCTGCTGCCACACCCACGGCATGGACGAGCTGTACAGGTAAGCGGC
CGCGACTCTAGATCATAATCAGCCATACCACATTTGTAGAGGTTTTACTTGCTTTAAAAAACCTCCCACA
CCTCCCCCTGAACCTGAAACATAAAATGAATGCAATTGTTGTTGTTAACTTGTTTATTGCAGCTTATAAT
GGTTACAAATAAAGCAATAGCATCACAAATTTCACAAATAAAGCATTTTTTTCACTGCATTCTAGTTGTG
GTTTGTCCAAACTCATCAATGTATCTTAAGGCGTAAATTGTAAGCGTTAATATTTTGTTAAAATTCGCGT
TAAATTTTTGTTAAATCAGCTCATTTTTTAACCAATAGGCCGAAATCGGCAAAATCCCTTATAAATCAAA
AGAATAGACCGAGATAGGGT
[37 nt withheld, positions 2961-2997]
AAAGAACGTGGACTCCAACGTCAAAGG
[49 nt withheld, positions 3025-3073]
T
[91 nt withheld, positions 3075-3165]
G
[124 nt withheld, positions 3167-3290]
CAGGTGGCACTTTTCGGGGAAATGTGCGCGGAACCCCTATTTGTTTATTTTTCTAAATACATTCAAATAT
GTATCCGCTCATGAGACAATAACCCTGATAAATGCTTCAATAATATTGAAAAAGGAAGAGTCCTGAGGCG
GAAAGAACCAGCTGTGGAATGTGTGTCAGTTAGGGTGTGGAAAGTCCCCAGGCTCCCCAGCAGGCAGAAG
TATGCAAAGCATGCATCTCAATTAGTCAGCAACCAGGTGTGGAAAGTCCCCAGGCTCCCCAGCAGGCAGA
AGTATGCAAAGCATGCATCTCAATTAGTCAGCAACCATAGTCCCGCCCCTAACTCCGCCCATCCCGCCCC
TAACTCCGCCCAGTTCCGCCCATTCTCCGCCCCATGGCTGACTAATTTTTTTTATTTATGCAGAGGCCGA
GGCCGCCTCGGCCTCTGAGCTATTCCAGAAGTAGTGAGGAGGCTTTTTTGGAGGCCTAGGCTTTTGCAAA
GATCGATCAAGAGACAGGATGAGGATCGTTTCGCATGATTGAACAAGATGGATTGCACGCAGGTTCTCCG
GCCGCTTGGGTGGAGAGGCTATTCGGCTATGACTGGGCACAACAGACAATCGGCTGCTCTGATGCCGCCG
TGTTCCGGCTGTCAGCGCAGGGGCGCCCGGTTCTTTTTGTCAAGACCGACCTGTCCGGTGCCCTGAATGA
ACTGCAAGACGAGGCAGCGCGGCTATCGTGGCTGGCCACGACGGGCGTTCCTTGCGCAGCTGTGCTCGAC
GTTGTCACTGAAGCGGGAAGGGACTGGCTGCTATTGGGCGAAGTGCCGGGGCAGGATCTCCTGTCATCTC
ACCTTGCTCCTGCCGAGAAAGTATCCATCATGGCTGATGCAATGCGGCGGCTGCATACGCTTGATCCGGC
TACCTGCCCATTCGACCACCAAGCGAAACATCGCATCGAGCGAGCACGTACTCGGATGGAAGCCGGTCTT
GTCGATCAGGATGATCTGGACGAAGAGCATCAGGGGCTCGCGCCAGCCGAACTGTTCGCCAGGCTCAAGG
CGAGCATGCCCGACGGCGAGGATCTCGTCGTGACCCATGGCGATGCCTGCTTGCCGAATATCATGGTGGA
AAATGGCCGCTTTTCTGGATTCATCGACTGTGGCCGGCTGGGTGTGGCGGACCGCTATCAGGACATAGCG
TTGGCTACCCGTGATATTGCTGAAGAGCTTGGCGGCGAATGGGCTGACCGCTTCCTCGTGCTTTACGGTA
TCGCCGCTCCCGATTCGCAGCGCATCGCCTTCTATCGCCTTCTTGACGAGTTCTTCTGAGCGGGACTCTG
GGGTTCGAAATGACCGACCAAGCGACGCCCAACCTGCCATCACGAGATTTCGATTCCACCGCCGCCTTCT
ATGAAAGGTTGGGCTTCGGAATCGTTTTCCGGGACGCCGGCTGGATGATCCTCCAGCGCGGGGATCTCAT
GCTGGAGTTCTTCGCCCACCCTAGGGGGAGGCTAACTGAAACACGGAAGGAGACAATACCGGAAGGAACC
CGCGCTATGACGGCAATAAAAAGACAGAATAAAACGCACGGTGTTGGGTCGTTTGTTCATAAACGCGGGG
TTCGGTCCCAGGGCTGGCACTCTGTCGATACCCCACCGAGACCCCATTGGGGCCAATACGCCCGCGTTTC
TTCCTTTTCCCCACCCCACCCCCCAAGTTCGGGTGAAGGCCCAGGGCTCGCAGCCAACGTCGGGGCGGCA
GGCCCTGCCATAGCCTCAGGTTACTCATATATACTTTAGATTGATTTAAAACTTCATTTTTAATTTAAAA
GGATCTAGGTGAAGATCCTTTTTGATAATCTCATGACCAAAATCCCTTAACGTGAGTTTTCGTTCCACTG
AGCGTCAGACCCCGTAGAAAAGATCAAAGGATCTTCTTGAGATCCTTTTTTTCTGCGCGTAATCTGCTGC
TTGCAAACAAAAAAACCACCGCTACCAGCGGTGGTTTGTTTGCCGGATCAAGAGCTACCAACTCTTTTTC
CGAAGGTAACTGGCTTCAGCAGAGCGCAGATACCAAATACTGTTCTTCTAGTGTAGCCGTAGTTAGGCCA
CCACTTCAAGAACTCTGTAGCACCGCCTACATACCTCGCTCTGCTAATCCTGTTACCAGTGGCTGCTGCC
AGTGGCGATAAGTCGTGTCTTACCGGGTTGGACTCAAGACGATAGTTACCGGATAAGGCGCAGCGGTCGG
GCTGAACGGGGGGTTCGTGCACACAGCCCAGCTTGGAGCGAACGACCTACACCGAACTGAGATACCTACA
GCGTGAGCTATGAGAAAGCGCCACGCTTCCCGAAGGGAGAAAGGCGGACAGGTATCCGGTAAGCGGCAGG
GTCGGAACAGGAGAGCGCACGAGGGAGCTTCCAGGGGGAAACGCCTGGTATCTTTATAGTCCTGTCGGGT
TTCGCCACCTCTGACTTGAGCGTCGATTTTTGTGATGCTCGTCAGGGGGGCGGAGCCTATGGAAAAACGC
CAGCAACGCGGCCTTTTTACGGTTCCTGGCCTTTTGCTGGCCTTTTGCTCACATGTTCTTTCCTGCGTTA
TCCCCTGATTCTGTGG
Features (pLannotate 1.2.2; 16 found; start..end, strand, type, name):
     84..387     +  enhancer       CMV enhancer: human cytomegalovirus immediate early enhancer
    388..591     +  promoter       CMV promoter: human cytomegalovirus (CMV) immediate early promoter
    614..650     +  misc_feature   MCS (fragment): multiple cloning site
    657..1835    +  CDS            MAPKAP1 (fragment): SIN1_HUMAN - Also known as MIP1, SIN1. Experimental evidence at protein level: Swiss-Prot protein existence level 1. Subunit of mTORC2, which regulates cell growth and survival in response to hormonal signals. mTORC2 is activated by growth factors, but, in contrast to mTORC1, seems to be nutrient-insensitive. mTORC2 seems to function upstream of Rho GTPases to regulate the actin cytoskeleton, probably by activating one or more Rho-type guanine nucleotide exchange factors. mTORC2 promotes the serum-induced formation of stress-fibers or F-actin. mTORC2 plays a critical role in AKT1 'Ser-473' pho
   1835..1861    +  misc_feature   MCS (fragment): multiple cloning site
   1869..2585    +  CDS            TagGFP2: monomeric green fluorescent protein, also known as mTagGFP mammalian codon-optimized
   2601..2684    +  CDS            large T antigen (fragment): large T antigen from SV40 (simian virus 40)
   2707..2828    +  polyA_signal   SV40 poly(A) signal: SV40 polyadenylation signal
   2862..3290    -  rep_origin     f1 ori (sequence partly withheld): f1 bacteriophage origin of replication; arrow indicates direction of (+) strand synthesis
   3317..3421    +  promoter       AmpR promoter: bla
   3423..3780    +  promoter       SV40 promoter: SV40 enhancer and early promoter
   3815..4609    +  CDS            NeoR/KanR: aminoglycoside phosphotransferase from Tn5; aph(3')-II (or nptII); confers resistance to neomycin, kanamycin, and G418 (Geneticin®)
   4630..4782    +  CDS            ble (fragment): BLE_KLEPN - Experimental evidence at protein level: Swiss-Prot protein existence level 1. Binding protein with a strong affinity to the bleomycin family of antibiotics. Binds to CL990; an antimitotic-antibiotic compound. From Klebsiella pneumoniae.
   4841..4888    +  polyA_signal   HSV TK poly(A) signal: herpes simplex virus thymidine kinase polyadenylation signal (Cole and Stacy, 1985)
   4979..4995    -  polyA_signal   bGH poly(A) signal (fragment): bovine growth hormone polyadenylation signal
   5217..5805    +  rep_origin     ori: high-copy-number ColE1/pMB1/pBR322/pUC origin of replication
