[The description below was written by a language model from this plasmid's Addgene catalogue record and pLannotate feature annotations shown in this document.]
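Description:
pTagGFP2-N SIN1 deltaCRIM is a 5,896 bp mammalian expression plasmid built on the Evrogen pTagGFP2-N backbone, which places a cloned gene upstream of, and in frame with, the monomeric green fluorescent protein TagGFP2. It replicates in E. coli at high copy from a ColE1/pUC-type origin and also carries an f1 phage origin. A single Tn5 aminoglycoside phosphotransferase gene (NeoR/KanR) serves both hosts. The bacterial bla (AmpR) promoter drives it for kanamycin selection in bacteria, and the adjacent SV40 enhancer/early promoter drives it for G418 selection of transfected mammalian cells, with an HSV TK polyadenylation signal downstream. The short ble, SV40 large T antigen and bGH poly(A) fragments in the annotation appear to be backbone remnants or partial matches rather than functional parts.

The payload is human MAPKAP1 (SIN1), a subunit of mTORC2, inserted between the HindIII and KpnI sites of the multiple cloning site. It is expressed from the CMV immediate early enhancer and promoter and terminated by the SV40 poly(A) signal. The open reading frame lacks the Conserved Region In the Middle (residues 139–267), consistent with its annotation as a roughly 1.2 kb MAPKAP1 fragment. It also carries silent mutations that make it resistant to a MAPKAP1-targeting CRISPR guide RNA. TagGFP2 is fused to the C terminus. The construct therefore suits re-expression of a trackable, CRIM-deleted SIN1 in cells whose endogenous gene has been disrupted, to test this domain's contribution to mTORC2 assembly and function. The depositor and repository-sequenced records show the same features in the same order, differing only in the numbering start point.
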