Addgene plasmid #124921: pTagGFP2-N SIN1 deltaCRIM
Purpose: For expression of Conserved Region In Middle deletion mutant of SIN1-GFP (delta139-267)
Depositing lab: Jin Chen. Publication: Disruption of the Scaffolding Function of mLST8 Selectively Inhibits mTORC2 Assembly and Function and Suppresses mTORC2-Dependent Tumor Growth In Vivo. Hwang Y, Kim LC, Song W, Edwards DN, Cook RS, Chen J. Cancer Res. 2019 Jul 1;79(13):3178-3184. doi: 10.1158/0008-5472.CAN-18-3658. Epub 2019 May 13. PubMed 31085701.
Backbone
  Vector backbone: pTagGFP2-N
  Backbone manufacturer: Evrogen
  Vector type: Mammalian Expression
  Selectable markers: Neomycin (select with G418)
Growth in bacteria
  Bacterial resistance: Kanamycin, 50 μg/mL
  Growth temperature: 37°C
  Growth strain: DH5alpha
  Copy number: High Copy
Gene/Insert
  Gene/Insert name: MAPKAP1 (alt names: SIN1; mSIN1)
  Species: H. sapiens (human)
  Mutation: Insert ORF was sirently mutated to be resistent to sgMAPKAP1_1.
  Entrez Gene: MAPKAP1 (a.k.a. JC310, MIP1, SIN1, SIN1b, SIN1g)
  Tag / fusion protein: TagGFP2 (C terminal on backbone)
  Cloning method: Restriction Enzyme; 5′ cloning site HindIII (not destroyed); 3′ cloning site KpnI (not destroyed)
  Sequencing primers: 5′ CMV Forward; 3′ TagGFP-Rev, GCGCACGCTGAACTTGTGGC
Terms and licenses: Academic/Nonprofit Terms; Industry Terms: Not Available to Industry
How to cite: pTagGFP2-N SIN1 deltaCRIM was a gift from Jin Chen (Addgene plasmid # 124921 ; http://n2t.net/addgene:124921 ; RRID:Addgene_124921)
